Addgene plasmid #190111: AAV1 for Split-PE, SpCas9 nickase (PKC1001)
Purpose: AAV1 for expression of nickase SpCas9(H840A) for Split-PE use
Depositing lab: Keith Joung. Depositing organization: Massachusetts General Hospital. Publication: Engineered CRISPR prime editors with compact, untethered reverse transcriptases. Grunewald J, Miller BR, Szalay RN, Cabeceiras PK, Woodilla CJ, Holtz EJB, Petri K, Joung JK. Nat Biotechnol. 2023 Mar;41(3):337-343. doi: 10.1038/s41587-022-01473-1. Epub 2022 Sep 26. PubMed 36163548.
Backbone
  Vector backbone: AAV
  Vector type: AAV
Growth in bacteria
  Bacterial resistance: Ampicillin, 100 μg/mL
  Growth temperature: 37°C
  Growth strain: NEB Stable
  Copy number: High Copy
Gene/Insert
  Gene/Insert name: nSpCas9
  Species: Synthetic
  Mutation: H840A
  Promoter: EF1a
  Tag / fusion protein: bpNLS (N terminal on insert); bpNLS (C terminal on insert)
  Cloning method: Gibson Cloning
Terms and licenses: Academic/Nonprofit Terms; Industry Terms: Not Available to Industry
How to cite: AAV1 for Split-PE, SpCas9 nickase (PKC1001) was a gift from Keith Joung (Addgene plasmid # 190111 ; http://n2t.net/addgene:190111 ; RRID:Addgene_190111)
