[The description below was written by a language model from this plasmid's Addgene catalogue record and pLannotate feature annotations shown in this document.]
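Description:
AAV1 for Split-PE, SpCas9 nickase (PKC1001) is an AAV transfer plasmid of about 7.7 kb that carries an expression cassette for the H840A nickase form of Streptococcus pyogenes Cas9 between AAV2 inverted terminal repeats. It is maintained in bacteria through a high-copy ColE1/pUC-type origin and selected with ampicillin via the β-lactamase gene. An f1 phage origin is also present, along with small remnants of pBR322 bom and rop sequences in the backbone. The right-hand ITR is annotated in full, whereas the left-hand ITR is detected only as two short fragments. This may reflect how difficult these repeats are to sequence and annotate, and the record does not show whether that ITR is truncated.

Within the ITRs, the EF-1α core promoter is followed by a truncated HTLV-1 5' LTR segment, a compact hybrid arrangement commonly used to boost expression while saving space. It drives the roughly 4.1 kb Cas9 coding sequence, which ends at a short synthetic polyadenylation signal. According to the catalogue fields, the nickase is flanked by bipartite nuclear localisation signals at both termini, although these are not annotated separately in the feature table. The H840A substitution inactivates the HNH nuclease domain, so the enzyme nicks only one DNA strand, as prime editing requires. The small regulatory elements help keep the large Cas9 gene within the AAV packaging limit.

The construct is intended for the Split-PE approach, in which the Cas9 nickase and the reverse transcriptase are supplied as separate, untethered proteins rather than as a single fusion. This plasmid provides only the nickase. No reverse transcriptase or guide RNA cassette appears in the record, so these would have to come from companion vectors.
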