Features (pLannotate 1.2.2; 14 found; start..end, strand, type, name):
     35..62      +  repeat_region  AAV2 ITR (fragment): inverted terminal repeat of adeno-associated virus serotype 2 inverted
     91..118     +  repeat_region  AAV2 ITR (fragment): inverted terminal repeat of adeno-associated virus serotype 2 inverted
    198..409     +  promoter       EF-1α core promoter: core promoter for human elongation factor EF-1α
    422..690     +  LTR            5' LTR (truncated): truncated 5' long terminal repeat (LTR) from human T-cell leukemia virus (HTLV) type 1
    776..4876    +  CDS            Cas9: Cas9 (Csn1) endonuclease from the Streptococcus pyogenes Type II CRISPR/Cas system generates RNA-guided double strand breaks in DNA
   4919..4967    +  polyA_signal   poly(A) signal: synthetic polyadenylation signal
   4975..5115    +  repeat_region  AAV2 ITR: inverted terminal repeat of adeno-associated virus serotype 2 inverted
   5120..5171    -  misc_feature   bom (fragment): basis of mobility region from pBR322
   5190..5645    +  rep_origin     f1 ori (sequence partly withheld): f1 bacteriophage origin of replication; arrow indicates direction of (+) strand synthesis
   5646..5695    -  misc_feature   bom (fragment): basis of mobility region from pBR322
   5797..5832    -  CDS            rop (fragment): Rop protein, which maintains plasmids at low copy number; rop
   5927..6031    +  promoter       AmpR promoter: bla
   6032..6892    +  CDS            AmpR: β-lactamase; bla; confers resistance to ampicillin, carbenicillin, and related antibiotics
   7063..7651    +  rep_origin     ori: high-copy-number ColE1/pMB1/pBR322/pUC origin of replication
>Addgene plasmid #190111 | AAV1 for Split-PE, SpCas9 nickase (PKC1001) | addgene full sequence | sequence record 370608 | Addgene NGS Result
TTGCTGGCCTTTTGCTCACATGTCCTGCAGGCAGCTGCGCGCTCGCTCGCTCACTGAGGCCGCCCGGGCG
TCGGGCGACCTTTGGTCGCCCGGCCTCAGTGAGCGAGCGAGCGCGCAGAGAGGGAGTGGCCAACTCCATC
ACTAGGGGTTCCTGCGGCCTCTAGAAAGGATCTGCGATCGCTCCGGTGCCCGTCAGTGGGCAGAGCGCAC
ATCGCCCACAGTCCCCGAGAAGTTGGGGGGAGGGGTCGGCAATTGAACGGGTGCCTAGAGAAGGTGGCGC
GGGGTAAACTGGGAAAGTGATGTCGTGTACTGGCTCCGCCTTTTTCCCGAGGGTGGGGGAGAACCGTATA
TAAGTGCAGTAGTCGCCGTGAACGTTCTTTTTCGCAACGGGTTTGCCGCCAGAACACAGCTGAAGCTTCG
AGGGGCTCGCATCTCTCCTTCACGCGCCCGCCGCCCTACCTGAGGCCGCCATCCACGCCGGTTGAGTCGC
GTTCTGCCGCCTCCCGCCTGTGGTGCCTCCTGAACTGCGTCCGCCGTCTAGGTAAGTTTAAAGCTCAGGT
CGAGACCGGGCCTTTGTCCGGCGCTCCCTTGGAGCCTACCTAGACTCAGCCGGCTCTCCACGCTTTGCCT
GACCCTGCTTGCTCAACTCTACGTCTTTGTTTCGTTTTCTGTTCTGCGCCGTTACAGATCCAAGCTGTGA
CCGGCGCCTACAGCCACCATGAAACGGACAGCCGACGGAAGCGAGTTCGAGTCACCAAAGAAGAAGCGGA
AAGTCGACAAGAAGTACAGCATCGGCCTGGACATCGGCACCAACTCTGTGGGCTGGGCCGTGATCACCGA
CGAGTACAAGGTGCCCAGCAAGAAATTCAAGGTGCTGGGCAACACCGACCGGCACAGCATCAAGAAGAAC
CTGATCGGAGCCCTGCTGTTCGACAGCGGCGAAACAGCCGAGGCCACCCGGCTGAAGAGAACCGCCAGAA
GAAGATACACCAGACGGAAGAACCGGATCTGCTATCTGCAAGAGATCTTCAGCAACGAGATGGCCAAGGT
GGACGACAGCTTCTTCCACAGACTGGAAGAGTCCTTCCTGGTGGAAGAGGATAAGAAGCACGAGCGGCAC
CCCATCTTTGGCAATATCGTGGACGAGGTGGCGTACCATGAAAAGTACCCAACCATATATCATCTGAGGA
AGAAGCTTGTAGACAGTACTGATAAGGCTGACTTGCGGTTGATCTATCTCGCGCTGGCGCATATGATCAA
ATTTCGGGGACACTTCCTCATCGAGGGGGACCTGAACCCAGACAACAGCGATGTCGACAAACTCTTTATC
CAACTGGTTCAGACTTACAATCAGCTTTTCGAAGAGAACCCGATCAACGCATCCGGAGTTGACGCCAAAG
CAATCCTGAGCGCTAGGCTGTCCAAATCCCGGCGGCTCGAAAACCTCATCGCACAGCTCCCTGGGGAGAA
GAAGAACGGCCTGTTTGGTAATCTTATCGCCCTGTCACTCGGGCTGACCCCCAACTTTAAATCTAACTTC
GACCTGGCCGAAGATGCCAAGCTTCAACTGAGCAAAGACACCTACGATGATGATCTCGACAATCTGCTGG
CCCAGATCGGCGACCAGTACGCAGACCTTTTTTTGGCGGCAAAGAACCTGTCAGACGCCATTCTGCTGAG
TGATATTCTGCGAGTGAACACGGAGATCACCAAAGCTCCGCTGAGCGCTAGTATGATCAAGCGCTATGAT
GAGCACCACCAAGACTTGACTTTGCTGAAGGCCCTTGTCAGACAGCAACTGCCTGAGAAGTACAAGGAAA
TTTTCTTCGATCAGTCTAAAAATGGCTACGCCGGATACATTGACGGCGGAGCAAGCCAGGAGGAATTTTA
CAAATTTATTAAGCCCATCTTGGAAAAAATGGACGGCACCGAGGAGCTGCTGGTAAAGCTTAACAGAGAA
GATCTGTTGCGCAAACAGCGCACTTTCGACAATGGAAGCATCCCCCACCAGATTCACCTGGGCGAACTGC
ACGCTATCCTCAGGCGGCAAGAGGATTTCTACCCCTTTTTGAAAGATAACAGGGAAAAGATTGAGAAAAT
CCTCACATTTCGGATACCCTACTATGTAGGCCCCCTCGCCCGGGGAAATTCCAGATTCGCGTGGATGACT
CGCAAATCAGAAGAGACCATCACTCCCTGGAACTTCGAGGAAGTCGTGGATAAGGGGGCCTCTGCCCAGT
CCTTCATCGAAAGGATGACTAACTTTGATAAAAATCTGCCTAACGAAAAGGTGCTTCCTAAACACTCTCT
GCTGTACGAGTACTTCACAGTTTATAACGAGCTCACCAAGGTCAAATACGTCACAGAAGGGATGAGAAAG
CCAGCATTCCTGTCTGGAGAGCAGAAGAAAGCTATCGTGGACCTCCTCTTCAAGACGAACCGGAAAGTTA
CCGTGAAACAGCTCAAAGAAGACTATTTCAAAAAGATTGAATGTTTCGACTCTGTTGAAATCAGCGGAGT
GGAGGATCGCTTCAACGCATCCCTGGGAACGTATCACGATCTCCTGAAAATCATTAAAGACAAGGACTTC
CTGGACAATGAGGAGAACGAGGACATTCTTGAGGACATTGTCCTCACCCTTACGTTGTTTGAAGATAGGG
AGATGATTGAAGAACGCTTGAAAACTTACGCTCATCTCTTCGACGACAAAGTCATGAAACAGCTCAAGAG
GCGCCGATATACAGGATGGGGGCGGCTGTCAAGAAAACTGATCAATGGGATCCGAGACAAGCAGAGTGGA
AAGACAATCCTGGATTTTCTTAAGTCCGATGGATTTGCCAACCGGAACTTCATGCAGTTGATCCATGATG
ACTCTCTCACCTTTAAGGAGGACATCCAGAAAGCACAAGTTTCTGGCCAGGGGGACAGTCTTCACGAGCA
CATCGCTAATCTTGCAGGTAGCCCAGCTATCAAAAAGGGAATACTGCAGACCGTTAAGGTCGTGGATGAA
CTCGTCAAAGTAATGGGAAGGCATAAGCCCGAGAATATCGTTATCGAGATGGCCCGAGAGAACCAAACTA
CCCAGAAGGGACAGAAGAACAGTAGGGAAAGGATGAAGAGGATTGAAGAGGGTATAAAAGAACTGGGGTC
CCAAATCCTTAAGGAACACCCAGTTGAAAACACCCAGCTTCAGAATGAGAAGCTCTACCTGTACTACCTG
CAGAACGGCAGGGACATGTACGTGGATCAGGAACTGGACATCAATCGGCTCTCCGACTACGACGTGGCTG
CTATCGTGCCCCAGTCTTTTCTCAAAGATGATTCTATTGATAATAAAGTGTTGACAAGATCCGATAAAGC
TAGAGGGAAGAGTGATAACGTCCCCTCAGAAGAAGTTGTCAAGAAAATGAAAAATTATTGGCGGCAGCTG
CTGAACGCCAAACTGATCACACAACGGAAGTTCGATAATCTGACTAAGGCTGAACGAGGTGGCCTGTCTG
AGTTGGATAAAGCCGGCTTCATCAAAAGGCAGCTTGTTGAGACACGCCAGATCACCAAGCACGTGGCCCA
AATTCTCGATTCACGCATGAACACCAAGTACGATGAAAATGACAAACTGATTCGAGAGGTGAAAGTTATT
ACTCTGAAGTCTAAGCTGGTCTCAGATTTCAGAAAGGACTTTCAGTTTTATAAGGTGAGAGAGATCAACA
ATTACCACCATGCGCATGATGCCTACCTGAATGCAGTGGTAGGCACTGCACTTATCAAAAAATATCCCAA
GCTTGAATCTGAATTTGTTTACGGAGACTATAAAGTGTACGATGTTAGGAAAATGATCGCAAAGTCTGAG
CAGGAAATAGGCAAGGCCACCGCTAAGTACTTCTTTTACAGCAATATTATGAATTTTTTCAAGACCGAGA
TTACACTGGCCAATGGAGAGATTCGGAAGCGACCACTTATCGAAACAAACGGAGAAACAGGAGAAATCGT
GTGGGACAAGGGTAGGGATTTCGCGACAGTCCGGAAGGTCCTGTCCATGCCGCAGGTGAACATCGTTAAA
AAGACCGAAGTACAGACCGGAGGCTTCTCCAAGGAAAGTATCCTCCCGAAAAGGAACAGCGACAAGCTGA
TCGCACGCAAAAAAGATTGGGACCCCAAGAAATACGGCGGATTCGATTCTCCTACAGTCGCTTACAGTGT
ACTGGTTGTGGCCAAAGTGGAGAAAGGGAAGTCTAAAAAACTCAAAAGCGTCAAGGAACTGCTGGGCATC
ACAATCATGGAGCGATCAAGCTTCGAAAAAAACCCCATCGACTTTCTCGAGGCGAAAGGATATAAAGAGG
TCAAAAAAGACCTCATCATTAAGCTTCCCAAGTACTCTCTCTTTGAGCTTGAAAACGGCCGGAAACGAAT
GCTCGCTAGTGCGGGCGAGCTGCAGAAAGGTAACGAGCTGGCACTGCCCTCTAAATACGTTAATTTCTTG
TATCTGGCCAGCCACTATGAAAAGCTCAAAGGGTCTCCCGAAGATAATGAGCAGAAGCAGCTGTTCGTGG
AACAACACAAACACTACCTTGATGAGATCATCGAGCAAATAAGCGAATTCTCCAAAAGAGTGATCCTCGC
CGACGCTAACCTCGATAAGGTGCTTTCTGCTTACAATAAGCACAGGGATAAGCCCATCAGGGAGCAGGCA
GAAAACATTATCCACTTGTTTACTCTGACCAACTTGGGCGCGCCTGCAGCCTTCAAGTACTTCGACACCA
CCATAGACAGAAAGCGGTACACCTCTACAAAGGAGGTCCTGGACGCCACACTGATTCATCAGTCAATTAC
GGGGCTCTATGAAACAAGAATCGACCTCTCTCAGCTCGGTGGAGACAGCCCCAAGAAGAAGAGAAAGGTG
GAGGCCAGCTAAGAATTCAATAAAAGATCTTTATTTTCATTAGATCTGTGTGTTGGTTTTTTGTGTGCGG
CCGCAGGAACCCCTAGTGATGGAGTTGGCCACTCCCTCTCTGCGCGCTCGCTCGCTCACTGAGGCCGGGC
GACCAAAGGTCGCCCGACGCCCGGGCTTTGCCCGGGCGGCCTCAGTGAGCGAGCGAGCGCGCAGCTGCCT
GCAGGGGCGCCTGATGCGGTATTTTCTCCTTACGCATCTGTGCGGTATTTCACACCGCATA
[95 nt withheld, positions 5172-5266]
T
[46 nt withheld, positions 5268-5313]
C
[141 nt withheld, positions 5315-5455]
CCTTTGACGTTGGAGTCCACGTTCTTT
[37 nt withheld, positions 5483-5519]
ACTCTATCTCGGGCTATTCTTTTGATTTATAAGGGATTTTGCCGATTTCGGTCTATTGGTTAAAAAATGA
GCTGATTTAACAAAAATTTAACGCGAATTTTAACAAAATATTAACGTTTACAATTTTATGGTGCACTCTC
AGTACAATCTGCTCTGATGCCGCATAGTTAAGCCAGCCCCGACACCCGCCAACACCCGCTGACGCGCCCT
GACGGGCTTGTCTGCTCCCGGCATCCGCTTACAGACAAGCTGTGACCGTCTCCGGGAGCTGCATGTGTCA
GAGGTTTTCACCGTCATCACCGAAACGCGCGAGACGAAAGGGCCTCGTGATACGCCTATTTTTATAGGTT
AATGTCATGATAATAATGGTTTCTTAGACGTCAGGTGGCACTTTTCGGGGAAATGTGCGCGGAACCCCTA
TTTGTTTATTTTTCTAAATACATTCAAATATGTATCCGCTCATGAGACAATAACCCTGATAAATGCTTCA
ATAATATTGAAAAAGGAAGAGTATGAGTATTCAACATTTCCGTGTCGCCCTTATTCCCTTTTTTGCGGCA
TTTTGCCTTCCTGTTTTTGCTCACCCAGAAACGCTGGTGAAAGTAAAAGATGCTGAAGATCAGTTGGGTG
CACGAGTGGGTTACATCGAACTGGATCTCAACAGCGGTAAGATCCTTGAGAGTTTTCGCCCCGAAGAACG
TTTTCCAATGATGAGCACTTTTAAAGTTCTGCTATGTGGCGCGGTATTATCCCGTATTGACGCCGGGCAA
GAGCAACTCGGTCGCCGCATACACTATTCTCAGAATGACTTGGTTGAGTACTCACCAGTCACAGAAAAGC
ATCTTACGGATGGCATGACAGTAAGAGAATTATGCAGTGCTGCCATAACCATGAGTGATAACACTGCGGC
CAACTTACTTCTGACAACGATCGGAGGACCGAAGGAGCTAACCGCTTTTTTGCACAACATGGGGGATCAT
GTAACTCGCCTTGATCGTTGGGAACCGGAGCTGAATGAAGCCATACCAAACGACGAGCGTGACACCACGA
TGCCTGTAGCAATGGCAACAACGTTGCGCAAACTATTAACTGGCGAACTACTTACTCTAGCTTCCCGGCA
ACAATTAATAGACTGGATGGAGGCGGATAAAGTTGCAGGACCACTTCTGCGCTCGGCCCTTCCGGCTGGC
TGGTTTATTGCTGATAAATCTGGAGCCGGTGAGCGTGGAAGCCGCGGTATCATTGCAGCACTGGGGCCAG
ATGGTAAGCCCTCCCGTATCGTAGTTATCTACACGACGGGGAGTCAGGCAACTATGGATGAACGAAATAG
ACAGATCGCTGAGATAGGTGCCTCACTGATTAAGCATTGGTAACTGTCAGACCAAGTTTACTCATATATA
CTTTAGATTGATTTAAAACTTCATTTTTAATTTAAAAGGATCTAGGTGAAGATCCTTTTTGATAATCTCA
TGACCAAAATCCCTTAACGTGAGTTTTCGTTCCACTGAGCGTCAGACCCCGTAGAAAAGATCAAAGGATC
TTCTTGAGATCCTTTTTTTCTGCGCGTAATCTGCTGCTTGCAAACAAAAAAACCACCGCTACCAGCGGTG
GTTTGTTTGCCGGATCAAGAGCTACCAACTCTTTTTCCGAAGGTAACTGGCTTCAGCAGAGCGCAGATAC
CAAATACTGTTCTTCTAGTGTAGCCGTAGTTAGGCCACCACTTCAAGAACTCTGTAGCACCGCCTACATA
CCTCGCTCTGCTAATCCTGTTACCAGTGGCTGCTGCCAGTGGCGATAAGTCGTGTCTTACCGGGTTGGAC
TCAAGACGATAGTTACCGGATAAGGCGCAGCGGTCGGGCTGAACGGGGGGTTCGTGCACACAGCCCAGCT
TGGAGCGAACGACCTACACCGAACTGAGATACCTACAGCGTGAGCTATGAGAAAGCGCCACGCTTCCCGA
AGGGAGAAAGGCGGACAGGTATCCGGTAAGCGGCAGGGTCGGAACAGGAGAGCGCACGAGGGAGCTTCCA
GGGGGAAACGCCTGGTATCTTTATAGTCCTGTCGGGTTTCGCCACCTCTGACTTGAGCGTCGATTTTTGT
GATGCTCGTCAGGGGGGCGGAGCCTATGGAAAAACGCCAGCAACGCGGCCTTTTTACGGTTCCTGGCCTT
